>Addgene plasmid #181831 | pcDNA3-Lyn-PlcR(K30/32L) | addgene full sequence | sequence record 364248 | Addgene NGS Result
GACGGATCGGGAGATCTCCCGATCCCCTATGGTGCACTCTCAGTACAATCTGCTCTGATGCCGCATAGTT
AAGCCAGTATCTGCTCCCTGCTTGTGTGTTGGAGGTCGCTGAGTAGTGCGCGAGCAAAATTTAAGCTACA
ACAAGGCAAGGCTTGACCGACAATTGCATGAAGAATCTGCTTAGGGTTAGGCGTTTTGCGCTGCTTCGCG
ATGTACGGGCCAGATATACGCGTTGACATTGATTATTGACTAGTTATTAATAGTAATCAATTACGGGGTC
ATTAGTTCATAGCCCATATATGGAGTTCCGCGTTACATAACTTACGGTAAATGGCCCGCCTGGCTGACCG
CCCAACGACCCCCGCCCATTGACGTCAATAATGACGTATGTTCCCATAGTAACGCCAATAGGGACTTTCC
ATTGACGTCAATGGGTGGAGTATTTACGGTAAACTGCCCACTTGGCAGTACATCAAGTGTATCATATGCC
AAGTACGCCCCCTATTGACGTCAATGACGGTAAATGGCCCGCCTGGCATTATGCCCAGTACATGACCTTA
TGGGACTTTCCTACTTGGCAGTACATCTACGTATTAGTCATCGCTATTACCATGGTGATGCGGTTTTGGC
AGTACATCAATGGGCGTGGATAGCGGTTTGACTCACGGGGATTTCCAAGTCTCCACCCCATTGACGTCAA
TGGGAGTTTGTTTTGGCACCAAAATCAACGGGACTTTCCAAAATGTCGTAACAACTCCGCCCCATTGACG
CAAATGGGCGGTAGGCGTGTACGGTGGGAGGTCTATATAAGCAGAGCTCTCTGGCTAACTAGAGAACCCA
CTGCTTACTGGCTTATCGAAATTAATACGACTCACTATAGGGAGACCCAAGCTGGCTAGCGCCACCATGG
GCTGCATCAAGAGCAAGCGCAAGGACAAGAAGCTTATGGTGAGCAAGGGCGAGGAGCTGTTCACCGGGGT
GGTGCCCATCCTGGTCGAGCTGGACGGCGACGTAAACGGCCACAAGTTCAGCGTGTCCGGCGAGGGCGAG
GGCGATGCCACCTACGGCAAGCTGACCCTGAAGTTCATCTGCACCACCGGCAAGCTGCCCGTGCCCTGGC
CCACCCTCGTGACCACCTTCGGCTACGGCCTGCAGTGCTTCGCCCGCTACCCCGACCACATGAAGCAGCA
CGACTTCTTCAAGTCCGCCATGCCCGAAGGCTACGTCCAGGAGCGCACCATCTTCTTCAAGGACGACGGC
AACTACAAGACCCGCGCCGAGGTGAAGTTCGAGGGCGACACCCTGGTGAACCGCATCGAGCTGAAGGGCA
TCGACTTCAAGGAGGACGGCAACATCCTGGGGCACAAGCTGGAGTACAACTACAACAGCCACAACGTCTA
TATCATGGCCGACAAGCAGAAGAACGGCATCAAGGTGAACTTCAAGATCCGCCACAACATCGAGGACGGC
AGCGTGCAGCTCGCCGACCACTACCAGCAGAACACCCCCATCGGCGACGGCCCCGTGCTGCTGCCCGACA
ACCACTACCTGAGCTACCAGTCCGCCCTGAGCAAAGACCCCAACGAGAAGCGCGATCACATGGTCCTGCT
GGAGTTCGTGACCGCCGCCGGGATCACTCTCGGCATGGACGAGCTGTACAAGGGATCCATGGACTCGGGT
AGGGACTTCCTGACCCTGCACGGGCTCCAGGATGACCCGGACCTTCAGGCCCTTCTGAAGGGCAGCCAGC
TTCTGCTGGTGCTGTCCAGCTCGTGGCGTAGGGAACGCTTCTACAAGCTACAGGAGGACTGCAAGACCAT
CTGGCAGGAATCTCGAAAGGTCATGAGGTCCCCGGAGTCGCAGCTGTTCTCCATCGAGGACATTCAGGAG
GTACGGATGGGACACCGCACAGAAGGCCTGGAGAAGTTTGCCCGAGACATCCCCGAGGATCGATGCTTCT
CCATTGTCTTCAAGGACCAGCGCAACACCCTAGACCTCATTGCCCCATCACCAGCTGACGCTCAGCACTG
GGTGCAGGGCCTGCGCAAGATCATCCACCACTCCGGCTCCATGGACCAGCGGCAGAAGCTGCAGCACTGG
ATTCACTCCTGCTTGCGAAAGGCTGATGAATTCGGCGGTAGCGTGGCAGAAGAGGAAGATGACGAGGAAG
AGGACGAGGACGATGGCGGCAGCATGGTGAGCAAGGGCGAGGAGCTGTTCACCGGGGTGGTGCCCATCCT
GGTCGAGCTGGACGGCGACGTAAACGGCCACAAGTTCAGCGTGTCCGGCGAGGGCGAGGGCGATGCCACC
TACGGCAAGCTGACCCTGAAGTTCATCTGCACCACCGGCAAGCTGCCCGTGCCCTGGCCCACCCTCGTGA
CCACCCTGACCTGGGGCGTGCAGTGCTTCAGCCGCTACCCCGACCACATGAAGCAGCACGACTTCTTCAA
GTCCGCCATGCCCGAAGGCTACGTCCAGGAGCGCACCATCTTCTTCAAGGACGACGGCAACTACAAGACC
CGCGCCGAGGTGAAGTTCGAGGGCGACACCCTGGTGAACCGCATCGAGCTGAAGGGCATCGACTTCAAGG
AGGACGGCAACATCCTGGGGCACAAGCTGGAGTACAACTACATCAGCCACAACGTCTATATCACCGCCGA
CAAGCAGAAGAACGGCATCAAGGCCAACTTCAAGATCCGCCACAACATCGAGGACGGCAGCGTGCAGCTC
GCCGACCACTACCAGCAGAACACCCCCATCGGCGACGGCCCCGTGCTGCTGCCCGACAACCACTACCTGA
GCACCCAGTCCGCCCTGAGCAAAGACCCCAACGAGAAGCGCGATCACATGGTCCTGCTGGAGTTCGTGAC
CGCCGCCGGGATCACTCTCGGCATGGACGAGCTGTACAAGTAATCTAGAGGGCCCGTTTAAACCCGCTGA
TCAGCCTCGACTGTGCCTTCTAGTTGCCAGCCATCTGTTGTTTGCCCCTCCCCCGTGCCTTCCTTGACCC
TGGAAGGTGCCACTCCCACTGTCCTTTCCTAATAAAATGAGGAAATTGCATCGCATTGTCTGAGTAGGTG
TCATTCTATTCTGGGGGGTGGGGTGGGGCAGGACAGCAAGGGGGAGGATTGGGAAGACAATAGCAGGCAT
GCTGGGGATGCGGTGGGCTCTATGGCTTCTGAGGCGGAAAGAACCAGCTGGGGCTCTAGGGGGTATCCCC
[124 nt withheld, positions 3221-3344]
C
[91 nt withheld, positions 3346-3436]
A
[49 nt withheld, positions 3438-3486]
CCTTTGACGTTGGAGTCCACGTTCTTT
[37 nt withheld, positions 3514-3550]
ACCCTATCTCGGTCTATTCTTTTGATTTATAAGGGATTTTGCCGATTTCGGCCTATTGGTTAAAAAATGA
GCTGATTTAACAAAAATTTAACGCGAATTAATTCTGTGGAATGTGTGTCAGTTAGGGTGTGGAAAGTCCC
CAGGCTCCCCAGCAGGCAGAAGTATGCAAAGCATGCATCTCAATTAGTCAGCAACCAGGTGTGGAAAGTC
CCCAGGCTCCCCAGCAGGCAGAAGTATGCAAAGCATGCATCTCAATTAGTCAGCAACCATAGTCCCGCCC
CTAACTCCGCCCATCCCGCCCCTAACTCCGCCCAGTTCCGCCCATTCTCCGCCCCATGGCTGACTAATTT
TTTTTATTTATGCAGAGGCCGAGGCCGCCTCTGCCTCTGAGCTATTCCAGAAGTAGTGAGGAGGCTTTTT
TGGAGGCCTAGGCTTTTGCAAAAAGCTCCCGGGAGCTTGTATATCCATTTTCGGATCTGATCAAGAGACA
GGATGAGGATCGTTTCGCATGATTGAACAAGATGGATTGCACGCAGGTTCTCCGGCCGCTTGGGTGGAGA
GGCTATTCGGCTATGACTGGGCACAACAGACAATCGGCTGCTCTGATGCCGCCGTGTTCCGGCTGTCAGC
GCAGGGGCGCCCGGTTCTTTTTGTCAAGACCGACCTGTCCGGTGCCCTGAATGAACTGCAGGACGAGGCA
GCGCGGCTATCGTGGCTGGCCACGACGGGCGTTCCTTGCGCAGCTGTGCTCGACGTTGTCACTGAAGCGG
GAAGGGACTGGCTGCTATTGGGCGAAGTGCCGGGGCAGGATCTCCTGTCATCTCACCTTGCTCCTGCCGA
GAAAGTATCCATCATGGCTGATGCAATGCGGCGGCTGCATACGCTTGATCCGGCTACCTGCCCATTCGAC
CACCAAGCGAAACATCGCATCGAGCGAGCACGTACTCGGATGGAAGCCGGTCTTGTCGATCAGGATGATC
TGGACGAAGAGCATCAGGGGCTCGCGCCAGCCGAACTGTTCGCCAGGCTCAAGGCGCGCATGCCCGACGG
CGAGGATCTCGTCGTGACCCATGGCGATGCCTGCTTGCCGAATATCATGGTGGAAAATGGCCGCTTTTCT
GGATTCATCGACTGTGGCCGGCTGGGTGTGGCGGACCGCTATCAGGACATAGCGTTGGCTACCCGTGATA
TTGCTGAAGAGCTTGGCGGCGAATGGGCTGACCGCTTCCTCGTGCTTTACGGTATCGCCGCTCCCGATTC
GCAGCGCATCGCCTTCTATCGCCTTCTTGACGAGTTCTTCTGAGCGGGACTCTGGGGTTCGAAATGACCG
ACCAAGCGACGCCCAACCTGCCATCACGAGATTTCGATTCCACCGCCGCCTTCTATGAAAGGTTGGGCTT
CGGAATCGTTTTCCGGGACGCCGGCTGGATGATCCTCCAGCGCGGGGATCTCATGCTGGAGTTCTTCGCC
CACCCCAACTTGTTTATTGCAGCTTATAATGGTTACAAATAAAGCAATAGCATCACAAATTTCACAAATA
AAGCATTTTTTTCACTGCATTCTAGTTGTGGTTTGTCCAAACTCATCAATGTATCTTATCATGTCTGTAT
ACCGTCGACCTCTAGCTAGAGCTTGGCGTAATCATGGTCATAGCTGTTTCCTGTGTGAAATTGTTATCCG
CTCACAATTCCACACAACATACGAGCCGGAAGCATAAAGTGTAAAGCCTGGGGTGCCTAATGAGTGAGCT
AACTCACATTAATTGCGTTGCGCTCACTGCCCGCTTTCCAGTCGGGAAACCTGTCGTGCCAGCTGCATTA
ATGAATCGGCCAACGCGCGGGGAGAGGCGGTTTGCGTATTGGGCGCTCTTCCGCTTCCTCGCTCACTGAC
TCGCTGCGCTCGGTCGTTCGGCTGCGGCGAGCGGTATCAGCTCACTCAAAGGCGGTAATACGGTTATCCA
CAGAATCAGGGGATAACGCAGGAAAGAACATGTGAGCAAAAGGCCAGCAAAAGGCCAGGAACCGTAAAAA
GGCCGCGTTGCTGGCGTTTTTCCATAGGCTCCGCCCCCCTGACGAGCATCACAAAAATCGACGCTCAAGT
CAGAGGTGGCGAAACCCGACAGGACTATAAAGATACCAGGCGTTTCCCCCTGGAAGCTCCCTCGTGCGCT
CTCCTGTTCCGACCCTGCCGCTTACCGGATACCTGTCCGCCTTTCTCCCTTCGGGAAGCGTGGCGCTTTC
TCATAGCTCACGCTGTAGGTATCTCAGTTCGGTGTAGGTCGTTCGCTCCAAGCTGGGCTGTGTGCACGAA
CCCCCCGTTCAGCCCGACCGCTGCGCCTTATCCGGTAACTATCGTCTTGAGTCCAACCCGGTAAGACACG
ACTTATCGCCACTGGCAGCAGCCACTGGTAACAGGATTAGCAGAGCGAGGTATGTAGGCGGTGCTACAGA
GTTCTTGAAGTGGTGGCCTAACTACGGCTACACTAGAAGAACAGTATTTGGTATCTGCGCTCTGCTGAAG
CCAGTTACCTTCGGAAAAAGAGTTGGTAGCTCTTGATCCGGCAAACAAACCACCGCTGGTAGCGGTGGTT
TTTTTGTTTGCAAGCAGCAGATTACGCGCAGAAAAAAAGGATCTCAAGAAGATCCTTTGATCTTTTCTAC
GGGGTCTGACGCTCAGTGGAACGAAAACTCACGTTAAGGGATTTTGGTCATGAGATTATCAAAAAGGATC
TTCACCTAGATCCTTTTAAATTAAAAATGAAGTTTTAAATCAATCTAAAGTATATATGAGTAAACTTGGT
CTGACAGTTACCAATGCTTAATCAGTGAGGCACCTATCTCAGCGATCTGTCTATTTCGTTCATCCATAGT
TGCCTGACTCCCCGTCGTGTAGATAACTACGATACGGGAGGGCTTACCATCTGGCCCCAGTGCTGCAATG
ATACCGCGAGACCCACGCTCACCGGCTCCAGATTTATCAGCAATAAACCAGCCAGCCGGAAGGGCCGAGC
GCAGAAGTGGTCCTGCAACTTTATCCGCCTCCATCCAGTCTATTAATTGTTGCCGGGAAGCTAGAGTAAG
TAGTTCGCCAGTTAATAGTTTGCGCAACGTTGTTGCCATTGCTACAGGCATCGTGGTGTCACGCTCGTCG
TTTGGTATGGCTTCATTCAGCTCCGGTTCCCAACGATCAAGGCGAGTTACATGATCCCCCATGTTGTGCA
AAAAAGCGGTTAGCTCCTTCGGTCCTCCGATCGTTGTCAGAAGTAAGTTGGCCGCAGTGTTATCACTCAT
GGTTATGGCAGCACTGCATAATTCTCTTACTGTCATGCCATCCGTAAGATGCTTTTCTGTGACTGGTGAG
TACTCAACCAAGTCATTCTGAGAATAGTGTATGCGGCGACCGAGTTGCTCTTGCCCGGCGTCAATACGGG
ATAATACCGCGCCACATAGCAGAACTTTAAAAGTGCTCATCATTGGAAAACGTTCTTCGGGGCGAAAACT
CTCAAGGATCTTACCGCTGTTGAGATCCAGTTCGATGTAACCCACTCGTGCACCCAACTGATCTTCAGCA
TCTTTTACTTTCACCAGCGTTTCTGGGTGAGCAAAAACAGGAAGGCAAAATGCCGCAAAAAAGGGAATAA
GGGCGACACGGAAATGTTGAATACTCATACTCTTCCTTTTTCAATATTATTGAAGCATTTATCAGGGTTA
TTGTCTCATGAGCGGATACATATTTGAATGTATTTAGAAAAATAAACAAATAGGGGTTCCGCGCACATTT
CCCCGAAAAGTGCCACCTGACGTC
Features (pLannotate 1.2.2; 22 found; start..end, strand, type, name):
     28..80      -  misc_feature   bom (fragment): basis of mobility region from pBR322
    235..614     +  enhancer       CMV enhancer: human cytomegalovirus immediate early enhancer
    615..818     +  promoter       CMV promoter: human cytomegalovirus (CMV) immediate early promoter
    814..847     +  LTR            5' LTR (truncated) (fragment): truncated 5' long terminal repeat (LTR) from HIV-1
    863..881     +  promoter       T7 promoter: promoter for bacteriophage T7 RNA polymerase
    946..1662    +  CDS            EYFP: EYFP is a basic (constitutively fluorescent) green/yellow fluorescent protein published in 1996, derived from Aequorea victoria. It is reported to be a very rapidly-maturing weak dimer with high acid sensitivity.
   1669..2127    +  CDS            Plcd1 (fragment): PLCD1_RAT - Experimental evidence at protein level: Swiss-Prot protein existence level 1. The production of the second messenger molecules diacylglycerol (DAG) and inositol 1,4,5-trisphosphate (IP3) is mediated by activated phosphatidylinositol-specific phospholipase C enzymes (PubMed:16000311). Essential for trophoblast and placental development (By similarity). Binds phosphatidylinositol 4,5-bisphosphate (By similarity). From Rattus norvegicus (Rat).
   2194..2913    +  CDS            ECFP: enhanced CFP mammalian codon-optimized
   2951..3175    +  polyA_signal   bGH poly(A) signal: bovine growth hormone polyadenylation signal
   3179..3200    +  promoter       SV40 promoter (fragment): SV40 enhancer and early promoter
   3221..3649    +  rep_origin     f1 ori (sequence partly withheld): f1 bacteriophage origin of replication; arrow indicates direction of (+) strand synthesis
   3663..3992    +  promoter       SV40 promoter: SV40 enhancer and early promoter
   4059..4850    +  CDS            neo: KKA2_KLEPN - Also known as kan, nptII. Experimental evidence at protein level: Swiss-Prot protein existence level 1. Resistance to kanamycin, neomycin, paromomycin, ribostamycin, butirosin and gentamicin B. From Klebsiella pneumoniae.
   4874..5032    +  CDS            ble (fragment): BLE_KLEPN - Experimental evidence at protein level: Swiss-Prot protein existence level 1. Binding protein with a strong affinity to the bleomycin family of antibiotics. Binds to CL990; an antimitotic-antibiotic compound. From Klebsiella pneumoniae.
   5027..5148    +  polyA_signal   SV40 poly(A) signal: SV40 polyadenylation signal
   5221..5237    -  protein_bind   lac operator: The lac repressor binds to the lac operator to inhibit transcription in E. coli. This inhibition can be relieved by adding lactose or isopropyl-β-D-thiogalactopyranoside (IPTG). lac repressor encoded by lacI
   5245..5275    -  promoter       lac promoter: promoter for the E. coli lac operon
   5290..5311    -  protein_bind   CAP binding site: CAP binding activates transcription in the presence of cAMP. E. coli catabolite activator protein
   5324..5416    -  CDS            lacI (fragment): lac repressor; lacI; The lac repressor binds to the lac operator to inhibit transcription in E. coli. This inhibition can be relieved by adding lactose or isopropyl-β-D-thiogalactopyranoside (IPTG).
   5599..6187    -  rep_origin     ori: high-copy-number ColE1/pMB1/pBR322/pUC origin of replication
   6358..7218    -  CDS            AmpR: β-lactamase; bla; confers resistance to ampicillin, carbenicillin, and related antibiotics
   7219..7323    -  promoter       AmpR promoter: bla
