[The description below was written by a language model from this plasmid's Addgene catalogue record and pLannotate feature annotations shown in this document.]
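Description:
pcDNA3-Lyn-PlcR(K30/32L) is a mammalian expression plasmid built on the Invitrogen pcDNA3 backbone. It encodes a phospholipid binding-deficient version of the Lyn-PlcR fluorescent biosensor and serves as a negative control. It is maintained in E. coli at high copy through a ColE1/pUC-type origin with ampicillin resistance (AmpR with its bla promoter), and it also carries an f1 origin. For selection in mammalian cells, an SV40 early promoter drives a neomycin phosphotransferase gene followed by an SV40 poly(A) signal, which allows G418 selection of stable transfectants. Short annotated fragments such as bom, ble, lacI and the lac promoter/operator region are backbone remnants rather than functional payload.

The roughly 2 kb insert lies between NheI and XbaI sites, under the CMV enhancer/promoter and upstream of the bGH polyadenylation signal, and a T7 promoter sits just upstream of the coding region. According to the alternative insert name and the feature table, the fusion reads in order: an N-terminal targeting sequence from Lyn kinase, EYFP, the pleckstrin homology domain of rat PLCδ1, a pseudoligand segment, then ECFP. The catalogue tag fields list the two fluorescent proteins in the opposite orientation, but the annotated sequence places EYFP first. The Lyn motif and the pseudoligand are not annotated separately in the feature table. The ECFP/EYFP pair flanking a PI(4,5)P2-binding PH domain suggests a FRET-type reporter of phosphoinositide dynamics, with the Lyn sequence expected to direct it to membranes. Lysines 30 and 32 of the PH domain are mutated to leucine to abolish lipid binding, so signal changes seen with the parent sensor can be attributed to phospholipid engagement. The sequenced record is slightly shorter (7,354 nt) than the listed total size.
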