Addgene plasmid #181831: pcDNA3-Lyn-PlcR(K30/32L)
Purpose: Phospholipid binding-deficient Lyn-PlcR negative-control plasmid.
Depositing lab: Jin Zhang. Depositing organization: University of California, San Diego (UCSD). Publication: Fluorescent Biosensors for Multiplexed Imaging of Phosphoinositide Dynamics. Hertel F, Li S, Chen M, Pott L, Mehta S, Zhang J. ACS Chem Biol. 2020 Jan 17;15(1):33-38. doi: 10.1021/acschembio.9b00691. Epub 2020 Jan 6. PubMed 31855412.
Backbone
  Vector backbone: pcDNA3
  Backbone manufacturer: Invitrogen
  Backbone size w/o insert (bp): 5370
  Total vector size (bp): 7377
  Vector type: Mammalian Expression
  Selectable markers: Neomycin (select with G418)
Growth in bacteria
  Bacterial resistance: Ampicillin, 100 μg/mL
  Growth temperature: 37°C
  Growth strain: DH5alpha
  Copy number: High Copy
Gene/Insert
  Gene/Insert name: Lyn-PlcR (K30L,K32L) (alt name: Lyn-EYFP-PH(PLCdelta; K30L, K32L)-pseudoligand-ECFP)
  Insert size (bp): 2007
  Mutation: Lysines 30 and 32 in PH domain mutated to leucine.
  Promoter: CMV
  Tag / fusion protein: ECFP (N terminal on insert); EYFP (C terminal on insert); N-terminal targeting sequence from Lyn kinase (N terminal on insert)
  Cloning method: Restriction Enzyme; 5′ cloning site NheI (not destroyed); 3′ cloning site XbaI (not destroyed)
  Sequencing primers: 5′ CMV forward; 3′ BGH reverse
Terms and licenses: Academic/Nonprofit Terms; Industry Terms: Not Available to Industry
How to cite: pcDNA3-Lyn-PlcR(K30/32L) was a gift from Jin Zhang (Addgene plasmid # 181831 ; http://n2t.net/addgene:181831 ; RRID:Addgene_181831)
